>Addgene plasmid #163108 | pRD403 | addgene full sequence | sequence record 321849 | Addgene NGS Result
ATCGATGCATAATGTGCCTGTCAAATGGACGAAGCAGGGATTCTGCAAACCCTATGCTACTCCGTCAAGC
CGTCAATTGTCTGATTCGTTACCAATTATGACAACTTGACGGCTACATCATTCACTTTTTCTTCACAACC
GGCACGGAACTCGCTCGGGCTGGCCCCGGTGCATTTTTTAAATACCCGCGAGAAATAGAGTTGATCGTCA
AAACCAACATTGCGACCGACGGTGGCGATAGGCATCCGGGTGGTGCTCAAAAGCAGCTTCGCCTGGCTGA
TACGTTGGTCCTCGCGCCAGCTTAAGACGCTAATCCCTAACTGCTGGCGGAAAAGATGTGACAGACGCGA
CGGCGACAAGCAAACATGCTGTGCGACGCTGGCGATATCAAAATTGCTGTCTGCCAGGTGATCGCTGATG
TACTGACAAGCCTCGCGTACCCGATTATCCATCGGTGGATGGAGCGACTCGTTAATCGCTTCCATGCGCC
GCAGTAACAATTGCTCAAGCAGATTTATCGCCAGCAGCTCCGAATAGCGCCCTTCCCCTTGCCCGGCGTT
AATGATTTGCCCAAACAGGTCGCTGAAATGCGGCTGGTGCGCTTCATCCGGGCGAAAGAACCCCGTATTG
GCAAATATTGACGGCCAGTTAAGCCATTCATGCCAGTAGGCGCGCGGACGAAAGTAAACCCACTGGTGAT
ACCATTCGCGAGCCTCCGGATGACGACCGTAGTGATGAATCTCTCCTGGCGGGAACAGCAAAATATCACC
CGGTCGGCAAACAAATTCTCGTCCCTGATTTTTCACCACCCCCTGACCGCGAATGGTGAGATTGAGAATA
TAACCTTTCATTCCCAGCGGTCGGTCGATAAAAAAATCGAGATAACCGTTGGCCTCAATCGGCGTTAAAC
CCGCCACCAGATGGGCATTAAACGAGTATCCCGGCAGCAGGGGATCATTTTGCGCTTCAGCCATACTTTT
CATACTCCCGCCATTCAGAGAAGAAACCAATTGTCCATATTGCATCAGACATTGCCGTCACTGCGTCTTT
TACTGGCTCTTCTCGCTAACCAAACCGGTAACCCCGCTTATTAAAAGCATTCTGTAACAAAGCGGGACCA
AAGCCATGACAAAAACGCGTAACAAAAGTGTCTATAATCACGGCAGAAAAGTCCACATTGATTATTTGCA
CGGCGTCACACTTTGCTATGCCATAGCATTTTTATCCATAAGATTAGCGGATCCTACCTGACGCTTTTTA
TCGCAACTCTCTACTGTTTCTCCATACCCGTTTTTTTGGGCTAGCGAATTCGAGCTCAGGAGTGTGAAAT
GGTGAGCAAGGGCGAGGCAGTGATCAAGGAGTTCATGCGGTTCAAGGTGCACATGGAGGGCTCCATGAAC
GGCCACGAGTTCGAGATCGAGGGCGAGGGCGAGGGCCGCCCCTACGAGGGCACCCAGACCGCCAAGCTGA
AGGTGACCAAGGGTGGCCCCCTGCCCTTCTCCTGGGACATCCTGTCCCCTCAGTTCATGTACGGCTCCAG
GGCCTTCATCAAGCACCCCGCCGACATCCCCGACTACTATAAGCAGTCCTTCCCCGAGGGCTTCAAGTGG
GAGCGCGTGATGAACTTCGAGGACGGCGGCGCCGTGACCGTGACCCAGGACACCTCCCTGGAGGACGGCA
CCCTGATCTACAAGGTGAAGCTCCGCGGCACCAACTTCCCTCCTGACGGCCCCGTAATGCAGAAGAAGAC
AATGGGCTGGGAAGCGTCCACCGAGCGGTTGTACCCCGAGGACGGCGTGCTGAAGGGCGACATTAAGATG
GCCCTGCGCCTGAAGGACGGCGGCCGCTACCTGGCGGACTTCAAGACCACCTACAAGGCCAAGAAGCCCG
TGCAGATGCCCGGCGCCTACAACGTCGACCGCAAGTTGGACATCACCTCCCACAACGAGGACTACACCGT
GGTGGAACAGTACGAACGCTCCGAGGGCCGCCACTCCACCGGCGGCATGGACGAGCTGTACAAGGCTGCC
GTTAAATCTGGCACCAAAGCTAAACGTGCTCAGCGTCCGGCAAAATATAGCTACGTTGACGAAAACGGCG
AAACTAAAACCTGGACTGGCCAAGGCCGTACTCCAGCTGTAATCAAAAAAGCAATGGATGAGCAAGGTAA
ATCCCTCGACGATTTCCTGATCAAGCAATAAAGCTCTAGAGTCGACCTGCAGGCATGCAAGCTTGGCTGT
TTTGGCGGATGAGAGAAGATTTTCAGCCTGATACAGATTAAATCAGAACGCAGAAGCGGTCTGATAAAAC
AGAATTTGCCTGGCGGCAGTAGCGCGGTGGTCCCACCTGACCCCATGCCGAACTCAGAAGTGAAACGCCG
TAGCGCCGATGGTAGTGTGGGGTCTCCCCATGCGAGAGTAGGGAACTGCCAGGCATCAAATAAAACGAAA
GGCTCAGTCGAAAGACTGGGCCTTTCGTTTTATCTGTTGTTTGTCGGTGAACGCTCTCCTGAGTAGGACA
AATCCGCCGGGAGCGGATTTGAACGTTGCGAAGCAACGGCCCGGAGGGTGGCGGGCAGGACGCCCGCCAT
AAACTGCCAGGCATCAAATTAAGCAGAAGGCCATCCTGACGGATGGCCTTTTTGCGTTTCTACAAACTCT
TTTGTTTATTTTTCTAAATACATTCAAATATGTATCCGCTCATGAGACAATAACCCTGATAAATGCTTCA
ATAATATTGAAAAAGGAAGAGTATGAGTATTCAACATTTCCGTGTCGCCCTTATTCCCTTTTTTGCGGCA
TTTTGCCTTCCTGTTTTTGCTCACCCAGAAACGCTGGTGAAAGTAAAAGATGCTGAAGATCAGTTGGGTG
CAGCAAACTATTAACTGGCGAACTACTTACTCTAGCTTCCCGGCAACAATTAATAGACTGGATGGAGGCG
GATAAAGTTGCAGGACCACTTCTGCGCTCGGCCCTTCCGGCTGGCTGGTTTATTGCTGATAAATCTGGAG
CCGGTGAGCGTGGGTCTCGCGGTATCATTGCAGCACTGGGGCCAGATGGTAAGCCCTCCCGTATCGTAGT
TATCTACACGACGGGGAGTCAGGCAACTATGGATGAACGAAATAGACAGATCGCTGAGATAGGTGCCTCA
CTGATTAAGCATTGGTAACTGTCAGACCAAGTTTACTCATATATACTTTAGATTGATT
[125 nt withheld, positions 3209-3333]
C
[141 nt withheld, positions 3335-3475]
CCTTTGACGTTGGAGTCCACGTTCTTT
[37 nt withheld, positions 3503-3539]
ACCCTATCTCGGGCTATTCTTTTGATTTATAAGGGATTTTGCCGATTTCGGCCTATTGGTTAAAAAATGA
GCTGATTTAACAAAAATTTAACGCGAATTTTAACAAAATATTAACGTTTACAATTTAAAAGGATCTAGGT
GAAGATCCTTTTTGATAATCTCATGACCAAAATCCCTTAACGTGAGTTTTCGTTCCACTGAGCGTCAGAC
CCCGTAGAAAAGATCAAAGGATCTTCTTGAGATCCTTTTTTTCTGCGCGTAATCTGCTGCTTGCAAACAA
AAAAACCACCGCTACCAGCGGTGGTTTGTTTGCCGGATCAAGAGCTACCAACTCTTTTTCCGAAGGTAAC
TGGCTTCAGCAGAGCGCAGATACCAAATACTGTCCTTCTAGTGTAGCCGTAGTTAGGCCACCACTTCAAG
AACTCTGTAGCACCGCCTACATACCTCGCTCTGCTAATCCTGTTACCAGTCAGGCATTTGAGAAGCACAC
GGTCACACTGCTTCCGGTAGTCAATAAACCGGTAAACCAGCAATAGACATAAGCGGCTATTTAACGACCC
TGCCCTGAACCGACGACCGGGTCGAATTTGCTTTCGAATTTCTGCCATTCATCCGCTTATTATCACTTAT
TCAGGCGTAGCAACCAGGCGTTTAAGGGCACCAATAACTGCCTTAAAAAAATTACGCCCCGCCCTGCCAC
TCATCGCAGTACTGTTGTAATTCATTAAGCATTCTGCCGACATGGAAGCCATCACAAACGGCATGATGAA
CCTGAATCGCCAGCGGCATCAGCACCTTGTCGCCTTGCGTATAATATTTGCCCATGGTGAAAACGGGGGC
GAAGAAGTTGTCCATATTGGCCACGTTTAAATCAAAACTGGTGAAACTCACCCAGGGATTGGCTGAGACG
AAAAACATATTCTCAATAAACCCTTTAGGGAAATAGGCCAGGTTTTCACCGTAACACGCCACATCTTGCG
AATATATGTGTAGAAACTGCCGGAAATCGTCGTGGTATTCACTCCAGAGCGATGAAAACGTTTCAGTTTG
CTCATGGAAAACGGTGTAACAAGGGTGAACACTATCCCATATCACCAGCTCACCGTCTTTCATTGCCATA
CGGAATTCCGGATGAGCATTCATCAGGCGGGCAAGAATGTGAATAAAGGCCGGATAAAACTTGTGCTTAT
TTTTCTTTACGGTCTTTAAAAAGGCCGTAATATCCAGCTGAACGGTCTGGTTATAGGTACATTGAGCAAC
TGACTGAAATGCCTCAAAATGTTCTTTACGATGCCATTGGAATATATCAACGGTGGTATATCCAGTGATT
TTTTTCTCCATTTTAGCTTCCTTAGCTCCTGAAAATCTCGATAACTCAAAAAATACGCCCGGTAGTGATC
TTATTTCATTATGGTGAAAGTTGGAACCTCTTACGTGCCGATCAACGTCTCATTTTCGCCAAAAGTTGGC
CCAGGGCTTCCCGGTATCAACAGGGACACCAGGATTTATTTATTCTGCGAAGTGATCTTCCGTCACAGGT
ATTTATTCGGCGCAAAGTGCGTCGGGTGATGCTGCCAACTTACTGATTTAGTGTATGATGGTGTTTTTGA
GGTGCTCCAGTGGCTTCTGTTTCTATCAGCTGTCCCTCCTGTTCAGCTACTGACGGGGTGGTGCGTAACG
GCAAAAGCACCGCCGGACATCAGCGCTAGCGGAGTGTATACTGGCTTACTATGTTGGCACTGATGAGGGT
GTCAGTGAAGTGCTTCATGTGGCAGGAGAAAAAAGGCTGCACCGGTGCGTCAGCAGAATATGTGATACAG
GATATATTCCGCTTCCTCGCTCACTGACTCGCTACGCTCGGTCGTTCGACTGCGGCGAGCGGAAATGGCT
TACGAACGGGGCGGAGATTTCCTGGAAGATGCCAGGAAGATACTTAACAGGGAAGTGAGAGGGCCGCGGC
AAAGCCGTTTTTCCATAGGCTCCGCCCCCCTGACAAGCATCACGAAATCTGACGCTCAAATCAGTGGTGG
CGAAACCCGACAGGACTATAAAGATACCAGGCGTTTCCCCCTGGCGGCTCCCTCGTGCGCTCTCCTGTTC
CTGCCTTTCGGTTTACCGGTGTCATTCCGCTGTTATGGCCGCGTTTGTCTCATTCCACGCCTGACACTCA
GTTCCGGGTAGGCAGTTCGCTCCAAGCTGGACTGTATGCACGAACCCCCCGTTCAGTCCGACCGCTGCGC
CTTATCCGGTAACTATCGTCTTGAGTCCAACCCGGAAAGACATGCAAAAGCACCACTGGCAGCAGCCACT
GGTAATTGATTTAGAGGAGTTAGTCTTGAAGTCATGCGCCGGTTAAGGCTAAACTGAAAGGACAAGTTTT
GGTGACTGCGCTCCTCCAAGCCAGTTACCTCGGTTCAAAGAGTTGGTAGCTCAGAGAACCTTCGAAAAAC
CGCCCTGCAAGGCGGTTTTTTCGTTTTCAGAGCAAGAGATTACGCGCAGACCAAAACGATCTCAAGAAGA
TCATCTTATTAATCAGATAAAATATTTCTAGGCTCATGAGCCCGAAGTGGCGAGCCCGATCTTCCCCATC
GGTGATGTCGGCGATATAGGCGCCAGCAACCGCACCTGTGGCGCCGGTGATGCCGGCCACGATGCGTCCG
GCGTAGAGGATCTGCTCATGTTTGACAGCTTATC
Features (pLannotate 1.2.2; 20 found; start..end, strand, type, name):
     96..974     -  CDS            araC: L-arabinose regulatory protein; araC
   1001..1285    +  promoter       araBAD promoter: araBAD; promoter of the L-arabinose operon of E. coli; the araC regulatory gene is transcribed in the opposite direction (Guzman et al., 1995)
   1329..2024    +  CDS            mScarlet-I: mScarlet-I is a basic (constitutively fluorescent) red fluorescent protein published in 2016, derived from synthetic construct. It is reported to be a rapidly-maturing monomer with moderate acid sensitivity.
   2025..2198    +  CDS            hns (fragment): HNS_ECOLI - Also known as bglY From Escherichia coli (strain K12).
   2204..2234    +  misc_feature   MCS (fragment): pUC18/19 multiple cloning site
   2318..2433    +  ncRNA          5S rRNA: Accession: RF00001 - 5S ribosomal RNA
   2437..2523    +  terminator     rrnB T1 terminator: Escherichia coli rrnB; transcription terminator T1 from the E. coli rrnB gene
   2615..2642    +  terminator     rrnB T2 terminator: transcription terminator T2 from the E. coli rrnB gene
   2661..2752    +  promoter       AmpR promoter: bla
   2753..2872    +  CDS            AmpR (fragment): β-lactamase; bla; confers resistance to ampicillin, carbenicillin, and related antibiotics
   2873..3167    +  CDS            bla(M) (fragment): β-lactamase lacking the signal sequence; bla(M); allows cytosolic expression of β-lactamase
   3210..3590    +  rep_origin     M13 ori (sequence partly withheld): M13 bacteriophage origin of replication; arrow indicates direction of (+) strand synthesis
   3776..4009    +  rep_origin     ori (fragment): high-copy-number ColE1/pMB1/pBR322/pUC origin of replication
   4221..4880    -  CDS            CmR: chloramphenicol acetyltransferase; cat; confers resistance to chloramphenicol
   4881..4983    -  promoter       cat promoter: promoter of the E. coli cat gene encoding chloramphenicol acetyltransferase
   5104..5247    +  mobile_element IS1 (fragment): prokaryotic transposable element IS1
   5366..5421    -  rep_origin     RSF ori (fragment): Plasmids containing the RSF 1030 origin of replication can be propagated in E. coli cells that contain additional plasmids with compatible origins.
   5509..6054    -  rep_origin     p15A ori: Plasmids containing the medium-copy-number p15A origin of replication can be propagated in E. coli cells that contain a second plasmid with the ColE1 origin.
   6091..6211    -  CDS            TcR (fragment): tetracycline efflux protein; tet; confers resistance to tetracycline
   6221..6       +  promoter       tet promoter (fragment) (across the origin): E. coli promoter for tetracycline efflux protein gene
