[The description below was written by a language model from this plasmid's Addgene catalogue record and pLannotate feature annotations shown in this document.]
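Description:
pRD403 is a bacterial expression plasmid built on the pBAD33 backbone, designed to produce the fluorescent DNA label mScarlet-I_H-NSdbd (also called mScarlet-I HI-NESS) in Escherichia coli and, potentially, other bacteria. The full sequence record is about 6.2 kb. The plasmid replicates from the p15A origin, is listed as low copy, and is selected with chloramphenicol through a cat gene driven by its own promoter. Because p15A is compatible with ColE1-type origins, the plasmid can in principle coexist with a second plasmid of that class. The annotation also picks up an M13 phage origin and several partial elements: truncated β-lactamase and tetracycline-resistance sequences, short ColE1-like and RSF origin matches, and an IS1 fragment. These appear to be backbone remnants rather than functional markers, consistent with chloramphenicol being the only recorded resistance.

The payload is an 873 bp synthetic fusion, inserted by Gibson cloning, in which the monomeric, rapidly maturing red fluorescent protein mScarlet-I is followed directly by a fragment of the E. coli hns gene. According to the insert name, this fragment corresponds to the DNA-binding domain of the nucleoid-associated protein H-NS. Transcription is driven by the araBAD promoter, with the divergently transcribed araC regulator on the same plasmid, so expression is induced by L-arabinose and can be titrated. The rrnB T1 and T2 terminators lie downstream of the fusion and a residual multiple cloning site. The H-NS domain tethers the fluorophore to DNA, making the construct useful for visualising the nucleoid or chromosomal DNA by fluorescence microscopy in bacterial cells.
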