Addgene plasmid #163108: pRD403
Purpose: Expression of mScarlet-I_H-NSdbd in Escherichia coli (and, potentially, other bacteria)
Depositing lab: Remus Dame. Depositing organization: Leiden University. Publication: HI-NESS: a family of genetically encoded DNA labels based on a bacterial nucleoid-associated protein. Rashid FM, Mahlandt E, van der Vaart M, Boer DEC, Varela Alvarez M, Henneman B, Brocken DJW, Voskamp P, Blok AJ, Shimizu TS, Meijer AH, Luijsterburg MS, Goedhart J, Cremazy FGE, Dame RT. Nucleic Acids Res. 2021 Nov 4. pii: 6414584. doi: 10.1093/nar/gkab993. PubMed 34734265.
Backbone
  Vector backbone: pBAD33
  Backbone size w/o insert (bp): 5351
  Vector type: Bacterial Expression
Growth in bacteria
  Bacterial resistance: Chloramphenicol, 25 μg/mL
  Growth temperature: 37°C
  Growth strain: DH5alpha
  Copy number: Low Copy
Gene/Insert
  Gene/Insert name: mScarlet-I_H-NSdbd (alt name: mScarlet-I HI-NESS)
  Species: Synthetic
  Insert size (bp): 873
  Promoter: araBAD promoter
  Cloning method: Gibson Cloning
Terms and licenses: Academic/Nonprofit Terms; Industry Terms: Not Available to Industry
How to cite: pRD403 was a gift from Remus Dame (Addgene plasmid # 163108 ; http://n2t.net/addgene:163108 ; RRID:Addgene_163108)
